Addgene plasmid #174209: S100B_Venus1
Purpose: Express mammalian S100B protein with Venus1 tag in the C terminal
Depositing lab: Federico Herrera. Depositing organization: Universidade de Lisboa, Faculdade de Ciencias.
Backbone
  Vector backbone: pcDNA3.1+
  Total vector size (bp): 6362
  Vector type: Mammalian Expression
  Selectable markers: Neomycin (select with G418)
Growth in bacteria
  Bacterial resistance: Ampicillin, 100 μg/mL
  Growth temperature: 37°C
  Growth strain: DH5alpha
  Copy number: High Copy
Gene/Insert
  Gene/Insert name: S100B
  Species: H. sapiens (human)
  Insert size (bp): 276
  Entrez Gene: S100B (a.k.a. NEF, S100, S100-B, S100beta)
  Tag / fusion protein: Venus1 (C terminal on insert)
Terms and licenses: Academic/Nonprofit Terms; Industry Terms: Not Available to Industry
How to cite: S100B_Venus1 was a gift from Federico Herrera (Addgene plasmid # 174209 ; http://n2t.net/addgene:174209 ; RRID:Addgene_174209)
