[The description below was written by a language model from this plasmid's Addgene catalogue record and pLannotate feature annotations shown in this document.]
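Description:
S100B_Venus1 is a mammalian expression plasmid built on the pcDNA3.1+ backbone that produces human S100B fused at its C terminus to "Venus1". In the feature table the 276 bp S100B coding sequence is followed almost immediately by a partial mVenus coding region of about 470 bp. The tag is therefore a fragment of the yellow fluorescent protein rather than the full-length reporter. A half-Venus of this kind is what is normally used in bimolecular fluorescence complementation, where fluorescence is restored only when a partner protein carrying the complementary Venus fragment comes into close proximity. The record itself gives the purpose only as expression of Venus1-tagged S100B and does not name a partner construct. S100B is a small calcium- and zinc-binding protein.

Expression of the fusion is driven by the human cytomegalovirus immediate-early enhancer and promoter and terminated by the bovine growth hormone polyadenylation signal. A T7 promoter upstream of the insert allows in vitro transcription or serves as a sequencing primer site. A separate cassette, consisting of the SV40 early promoter, the neomycin phosphotransferase gene and the SV40 poly(A) signal, permits G418 selection of stably transfected mammalian cells. In E. coli the plasmid is maintained at high copy through a ColE1/pUC-type origin and selected with ampicillin via the β-lactamase gene, and an f1 origin is also present. The short hits annotated as HIV-1 LTR, ble, lacI and bom are small fragments and most likely backbone remnants or annotation artefacts rather than functional elements. The catalogue lists a total size of 6362 bp, whereas the sequenced record covers 6,143 nt, and the record does not explain this discrepancy.
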