Features (pLannotate 1.2.2; 21 found; start..end, strand, type, name):
     28..80      -  misc_feature   bom (fragment): basis of mobility region from pBR322
    235..614     +  enhancer       CMV enhancer: human cytomegalovirus immediate early enhancer
    615..818     +  promoter       CMV promoter: human cytomegalovirus (CMV) immediate early promoter
    814..847     +  LTR            5' LTR (truncated) (fragment): truncated 5' long terminal repeat (LTR) from HIV-1
    863..881     +  promoter       T7 promoter: promoter for bacteriophage T7 RNA polymerase
    941..1216    +  CDS            S100B: S100B_HUMAN - Experimental evidence at protein level: Swiss-Prot protein existence level 1. Weakly binds calcium but binds zinc very tightly-distinct binding sites with different affinities exist for both ions on each monomer. Physiological concentrations of potassium ion antagonize the binding of both divalent cations, especially affecting high-affinity calcium-binding sites. Binds to and initiates the activation of STK38 by releasing autoinhibitory intramolecular interactions within the kinase. Interaction with AGER after myocardial infarction may play a role in myocyte apoptosis by activati
   1223..1693    +  CDS            mVenus (fragment): mVenus is a basic (constitutively fluorescent) yellow fluorescent protein published in 2006, derived from Aequorea victoria. It is reported to be a rapidly-maturing monomer with moderate acid sensitivity.
   1740..1964    +  polyA_signal   bGH poly(A) signal: bovine growth hormone polyadenylation signal
   1968..1989    +  promoter       SV40 promoter (fragment): SV40 enhancer and early promoter
   2010..2438    +  rep_origin     f1 ori (sequence partly withheld): f1 bacteriophage origin of replication; arrow indicates direction of (+) strand synthesis
   2452..2781    +  promoter       SV40 promoter: SV40 enhancer and early promoter
   2848..3639    +  CDS            neo: KKA2_KLEPN - Also known as kan, nptII. Experimental evidence at protein level: Swiss-Prot protein existence level 1. Resistance to kanamycin, neomycin, paromomycin, ribostamycin, butirosin and gentamicin B. From Klebsiella pneumoniae.
   3663..3821    +  CDS            ble (fragment): BLE_KLEPN - Experimental evidence at protein level: Swiss-Prot protein existence level 1. Binding protein with a strong affinity to the bleomycin family of antibiotics. Binds to CL990; an antimitotic-antibiotic compound. From Klebsiella pneumoniae.
   3816..3937    +  polyA_signal   SV40 poly(A) signal: SV40 polyadenylation signal
   4010..4026    -  protein_bind   lac operator: The lac repressor binds to the lac operator to inhibit transcription in E. coli. This inhibition can be relieved by adding lactose or isopropyl-β-D-thiogalactopyranoside (IPTG). lac repressor encoded by lacI
   4034..4064    -  promoter       lac promoter: promoter for the E. coli lac operon
   4079..4100    -  protein_bind   CAP binding site: CAP binding activates transcription in the presence of cAMP. E. coli catabolite activator protein
   4113..4205    -  CDS            lacI (fragment): lac repressor; lacI; The lac repressor binds to the lac operator to inhibit transcription in E. coli. This inhibition can be relieved by adding lactose or isopropyl-β-D-thiogalactopyranoside (IPTG).
   4388..4976    -  rep_origin     ori: high-copy-number ColE1/pMB1/pBR322/pUC origin of replication
   5147..6007    -  CDS            AmpR: β-lactamase; bla; confers resistance to ampicillin, carbenicillin, and related antibiotics
   6008..6112    -  promoter       AmpR promoter: bla
>Addgene plasmid #174209 | S100B_Venus1 | addgene full sequence | sequence record 472685 | Addgene NGS Result
GACGGATCGGGAGATCTCCCGATCCCCTATGGTGCACTCTCAGTACAATCTGCTCTGATGCCGCATAGTT
AAGCCAGTATCTGCTCCCTGCTTGTGTGTTGGAGGTCGCTGAGTAGTGCGCGAGCAAAATTTAAGCTACA
ACAAGGCAAGGCTTGACCGACAATTGCATGAAGAATCTGCTTAGGGTTAGGCGTTTTGCGCTGCTTCGCG
ATGTACGGGCCAGATATACGCGTTGACATTGATTATTGACTAGTTATTAATAGTAATCAATTACGGGGTC
ATTAGTTCATAGCCCATATATGGAGTTCCGCGTTACATAACTTACGGTAAATGGCCCGCCTGGCTGACCG
CCCAACGACCCCCGCCCATTGACGTCAATAATGACGTATGTTCCCATAGTAACGCCAATAGGGACTTTCC
ATTGACGTCAATGGGTGGAGTATTTACGGTAAACTGCCCACTTGGCAGTACATCAAGTGTATCATATGCC
AAGTACGCCCCCTATTGACGTCAATGACGGTAAATGGCCCGCCTGGCATTATGCCCAGTACATGACCTTA
TGGGACTTTCCTACTTGGCAGTACATCTACGTATTAGTCATCGCTATTACCATGGTGATGCGGTTTTGGC
AGTACATCAATGGGCGTGGATAGCGGTTTGACTCACGGGGATTTCCAAGTCTCCACCCCATTGACGTCAA
TGGGAGTTTGTTTTGGCACCAAAATCAACGGGACTTTCCAAAATGTCGTAACAACTCCGCCCCATTGACG
CAAATGGGCGGTAGGCGTGTACGGTGGGAGGTCTATATAAGCAGAGCTCTCTGGCTAACTAGAGAACCCA
CTGCTTACTGGCTTATCGAAATTAATACGACTCACTATAGGGAGACCCAAGCTGGCTAGCGTTTAAACTT
AAGCTTGGTACCGAGCTCGGATCCGCCACCATGAGCGAACTGGAAAAAGCCATGGTGGCCCTGATCGACG
TGTTCCACCAGTACTCTGGCAGAGAGGGCGACAAGCACAAGCTGAAGAAGTCCGAGCTGAAAGAGCTGAT
CAACAACGAGCTGAGCCACTTCCTGGAAGAGATCAAAGAACAAGAGGTGGTGGACAAAGTGATGGAAACC
CTGGACAACGACGGCGACGGCGAGTGCGATTTCCAAGAGTTCATGGCCTTCGTGGCCATGGTCACCACAG
CCTGCCACGAGTTCTTTGAGCACGAGGCCAGCATGGTGTCCAAGGGCGAAGAACTGTTTACCGGCGTGGT
GCCCATCCTGGTTGAACTGGACGGGGATGTGAACGGCCACAAGTTTAGCGTTAGCGGCGAAGGCGAAGGG
GATGCCACATACGGAAAGCTGACCCTGAAGCTGATCTGCACCACCGGCAAACTGCCTGTGCCTTGGCCTA
CACTGGTCACAACACTCGGCTACGGCCTGCAGTGCTTCGCCAGATATCCCGACCATATGAAGCAGCACGA
TTTCTTCAAGAGCGCCATGCCTGAGGGCTACGTGCAAGAGCGGACCATCTTCTTCAAGGACGACGGCAAC
TACAAGACCAGAGCCGAAGTGAAGTTCGAGGGCGATACCCTGGTCAACCGGATCGAGCTGAAGGGCATCG
ACTTCAAAGAGGATGGCAACATCCTGGGCCACAAGCTTGAGTACAACTACAACAGCCACAACGTGTACAT
CACCGCCGACAAGTGACTCGAGTCTAGAGGGCCCGTTTAAACCCGCTGATCAGCCTCGACTGTGCCTTCT
AGTTGCCAGCCATCTGTTGTTTGCCCCTCCCCCGTGCCTTCCTTGACCCTGGAAGGTGCCACTCCCACTG
TCCTTTCCTAATAAAATGAGGAAATTGCATCGCATTGTCTGAGTAGGTGTCATTCTATTCTGGGGGGTGG
GGTGGGGCAGGACAGCAAGGGGGAGGATTGGGAAGACAATAGCAGGCATGCTGGGGATGCGGTGGGCTCT
ATGGCTTCTGAGGCGGAAAGAACCAGCTGGGGCTCTAGGGGGTATCCCC
[124 nt withheld, positions 2010-2133]
C
[91 nt withheld, positions 2135-2225]
A
[49 nt withheld, positions 2227-2275]
CCTTTGACGTTGGAGTCCACGTTCTTT
[37 nt withheld, positions 2303-2339]
ACCCTATCTCGGTCTATTCTTTTGATTTATAAGGGATTTTGCCGATTTCGGCCTATTGGTTAAAAAATGA
GCTGATTTAACAAAAATTTAACGCGAATTAATTCTGTGGAATGTGTGTCAGTTAGGGTGTGGAAAGTCCC
CAGGCTCCCCAGCAGGCAGAAGTATGCAAAGCATGCATCTCAATTAGTCAGCAACCAGGTGTGGAAAGTC
CCCAGGCTCCCCAGCAGGCAGAAGTATGCAAAGCATGCATCTCAATTAGTCAGCAACCATAGTCCCGCCC
CTAACTCCGCCCATCCCGCCCCTAACTCCGCCCAGTTCCGCCCATTCTCCGCCCCATGGCTGACTAATTT
TTTTTATTTATGCAGAGGCCGAGGCCGCCTCTGCCTCTGAGCTATTCCAGAAGTAGTGAGGAGGCTTTTT
TGGAGGCCTAGGCTTTTGCAAAAAGCTCCCGGGAGCTTGTATATCCATTTTCGGATCTGATCAAGAGACA
GGATGAGGATCGTTTCGCATGATTGAACAAGATGGATTGCACGCAGGTTCTCCGGCCGCTTGGGTGGAGA
GGCTATTCGGCTATGACTGGGCACAACAGACAATCGGCTGCTCTGATGCCGCCGTGTTCCGGCTGTCAGC
GCAGGGGCGCCCGGTTCTTTTTGTCAAGACCGACCTGTCCGGTGCCCTGAATGAACTGCAGGACGAGGCA
GCGCGGCTATCGTGGCTGGCCACGACGGGCGTTCCTTGCGCAGCTGTGCTCGACGTTGTCACTGAAGCGG
GAAGGGACTGGCTGCTATTGGGCGAAGTGCCGGGGCAGGATCTCCTGTCATCTCACCTTGCTCCTGCCGA
GAAAGTATCCATCATGGCTGATGCAATGCGGCGGCTGCATACGCTTGATCCGGCTACCTGCCCATTCGAC
CACCAAGCGAAACATCGCATCGAGCGAGCACGTACTCGGATGGAAGCCGGTCTTGTCGATCAGGATGATC
TGGACGAAGAGCATCAGGGGCTCGCGCCAGCCGAACTGTTCGCCAGGCTCAAGGCGCGCATGCCCGACGG
CGAGGATCTCGTCGTGACCCATGGCGATGCCTGCTTGCCGAATATCATGGTGGAAAATGGCCGCTTTTCT
GGATTCATCGACTGTGGCCGGCTGGGTGTGGCGGACCGCTATCAGGACATAGCGTTGGCTACCCGTGATA
TTGCTGAAGAGCTTGGCGGCGAATGGGCTGACCGCTTCCTCGTGCTTTACGGTATCGCCGCTCCCGATTC
GCAGCGCATCGCCTTCTATCGCCTTCTTGACGAGTTCTTCTGAGCGGGACTCTGGGGTTCGAAATGACCG
ACCAAGCGACGCCCAACCTGCCATCACGAGATTTCGATTCCACCGCCGCCTTCTATGAAAGGTTGGGCTT
CGGAATCGTTTTCCGGGACGCCGGCTGGATGATCCTCCAGCGCGGGGATCTCATGCTGGAGTTCTTCGCC
CACCCCAACTTGTTTATTGCAGCTTATAATGGTTACAAATAAAGCAATAGCATCACAAATTTCACAAATA
AAGCATTTTTTTCACTGCATTCTAGTTGTGGTTTGTCCAAACTCATCAATGTATCTTATCATGTCTGTAT
ACCGTCGACCTCTAGCTAGAGCTTGGCGTAATCATGGTCATAGCTGTTTCCTGTGTGAAATTGTTATCCG
CTCACAATTCCACACAACATACGAGCCGGAAGCATAAAGTGTAAAGCCTGGGGTGCCTAATGAGTGAGCT
AACTCACATTAATTGCGTTGCGCTCACTGCCCGCTTTCCAGTCGGGAAACCTGTCGTGCCAGCTGCATTA
ATGAATCGGCCAACGCGCGGGGAGAGGCGGTTTGCGTATTGGGCGCTCTTCCGCTTCCTCGCTCACTGAC
TCGCTGCGCTCGGTCGTTCGGCTGCGGCGAGCGGTATCAGCTCACTCAAAGGCGGTAATACGGTTATCCA
CAGAATCAGGGGATAACGCAGGAAAGAACATGTGAGCAAAAGGCCAGCAAAAGGCCAGGAACCGTAAAAA
GGCCGCGTTGCTGGCGTTTTTCCATAGGCTCCGCCCCCCTGACGAGCATCACAAAAATCGACGCTCAAGT
CAGAGGTGGCGAAACCCGACAGGACTATAAAGATACCAGGCGTTTCCCCCTGGAAGCTCCCTCGTGCGCT
CTCCTGTTCCGACCCTGCCGCTTACCGGATACCTGTCCGCCTTTCTCCCTTCGGGAAGCGTGGCGCTTTC
TCATAGCTCACGCTGTAGGTATCTCAGTTCGGTGTAGGTCGTTCGCTCCAAGCTGGGCTGTGTGCACGAA
CCCCCCGTTCAGCCCGACCGCTGCGCCTTATCCGGTAACTATCGTCTTGAGTCCAACCCGGTAAGACACG
ACTTATCGCCACTGGCAGCAGCCACTGGTAACAGGATTAGCAGAGCGAGGTATGTAGGCGGTGCTACAGA
GTTCTTGAAGTGGTGGCCTAACTACGGCTACACTAGAAGAACAGTATTTGGTATCTGCGCTCTGCTGAAG
CCAGTTACCTTCGGAAAAAGAGTTGGTAGCTCTTGATCCGGCAAACAAACCACCGCTGGTAGCGGTGGTT
TTTTTGTTTGCAAGCAGCAGATTACGCGCAGAAAAAAAGGATCTCAAGAAGATCCTTTGATCTTTTCTAC
GGGGTCTGACGCTCAGTGGAACGAAAACTCACGTTAAGGGATTTTGGTCATGAGATTATCAAAAAGGATC
TTCACCTAGATCCTTTTAAATTAAAAATGAAGTTTTAAATCAATCTAAAGTATATATGAGTAAACTTGGT
CTGACAGTTACCAATGCTTAATCAGTGAGGCACCTATCTCAGCGATCTGTCTATTTCGTTCATCCATAGT
TGCCTGACTCCCCGTCGTGTAGATAACTACGATACGGGAGGGCTTACCATCTGGCCCCAGTGCTGCAATG
ATACCGCGAGACCCACGCTCACCGGCTCCAGATTTATCAGCAATAAACCAGCCAGCCGGAAGGGCCGAGC
GCAGAAGTGGTCCTGCAACTTTATCCGCCTCCATCCAGTCTATTAATTGTTGCCGGGAAGCTAGAGTAAG
TAGTTCGCCAGTTAATAGTTTGCGCAACGTTGTTGCCATTGCTACAGGCATCGTGGTGTCACGCTCGTCG
TTTGGTATGGCTTCATTCAGCTCCGGTTCCCAACGATCAAGGCGAGTTACATGATCCCCCATGTTGTGCA
AAAAAGCGGTTAGCTCCTTCGGTCCTCCGATCGTTGTCAGAAGTAAGTTGGCCGCAGTGTTATCACTCAT
GGTTATGGCAGCACTGCATAATTCTCTTACTGTCATGCCATCCGTAAGATGCTTTTCTGTGACTGGTGAG
TACTCAACCAAGTCATTCTGAGAATAGTGTATGCGGCGACCGAGTTGCTCTTGCCCGGCGTCAATACGGG
ATAATACCGCGCCACATAGCAGAACTTTAAAAGTGCTCATCATTGGAAAACGTTCTTCGGGGCGAAAACT
CTCAAGGATCTTACCGCTGTTGAGATCCAGTTCGATGTAACCCACTCGTGCACCCAACTGATCTTCAGCA
TCTTTTACTTTCACCAGCGTTTCTGGGTGAGCAAAAACAGGAAGGCAAAATGCCGCAAAAAAGGGAATAA
GGGCGACACGGAAATGTTGAATACTCATACTCTTCCTTTTTCAATATTATTGAAGCATTTATCAGGGTTA
TTGTCTCATGAGCGGATACATATTTGAATGTATTTAGAAAAATAAACAAATAGGGGTTCCGCGCACATTT
CCCCGAAAAGTGCCACCTGACGTC
